>Addgene plasmid #208402 | pUb FLAG-Mts H59Q | addgene full sequence | sequence record 416759 | Addgene NGS Result
ACATTAACCTATAAAAATAGGCGTATCACGAGGCCCTTTCGTCTCGCGCGTTTCGGTGATGACGGTGAAA
ACCTCTGACACATGCAGCTCCCGGAGACGGTCACAGCTTGTCTGTAAGCGGATGCCGGGAGCAGACAAGC
CCGTCAGGGCGCGTCAGCGGGTGTTGGCGGGTGTCGGGGCTGGCTTAACTATGCGGCATCAGAGCAGATT
GTACTGAGAGTGCACCATATGGCTCACATGGGCCCATATGGCTCACATGTTCTTTCCTGCGTTATCCCCT
GATTCTGTGGATAACCGTATTACCGCCTTTGAGTGAGCATCGATCCCACGCGCTTGAAAGGAGTGTGTAA
ATGGACAATGTTGTTACAATAAAAGTTGAAATTATTTTATAAAATTTATTAAAAACATATTTAAACATAA
CATATTGTATTAAAACATGACAATACAAACTAAGATTTAGTCAGATAAACTCAATGGTGATGGTGATGAT
GACCGGTACGCGTAGAATCGAGACCGAGGAGAGGGTTAGGGATAGGCTTACCTTCGAACCGCGGGCCCTC
TAGATTAAAGGAAATAATCGGGTGTTCTTCGCGTAACATGAGGCTCCCCGCGCCTGGGTGCTGGGTCAAA
TTGTAGGAATGAAAATTTAAGTGAATCATCCAGTTCCATAAGAGCCGCTTGGTTGCCACAGCGGTAGCAA
TAGTTTGGCGCTGAGAATATTGTGACCACATTGCGATCGTGACACCAGTTGTAGCCCTCCATCACCAGCT
GATGGGCGCGCGACACCAGTGTCAGGCCGTTTGTGTTGTTAAAGGTTTCCGAAATATCCTGGCCAAAGGT
GTAACCGGCGCCACGAGGCGAGATTCCCCAGCCACCCCTGTCATCGGGATCGGACCAGAGCAGATCGCAC
ATGGGACCCTCGTGCGGAACCTCCTGCAAGCGATCGAGGGCCCGAATGTGATCCAGACTGTCGATCGAGG
GACTGAGGCCTCCGTGCAGGCAGAAGATCTGCCCGTCGACGAGTGCCGTCAGTGGCAAGTAGTCGAACAG
ATCCGTGAAGTACTTCCAAACGTTGGCATTGCCATACTTGCGCAGGCACTCGTCGTAGAAGCCGTACACC
TGTGTGATCTGGCGCGACTCGTGGTTACCGCGCAGGATGGTGATGCGCTCGCGATAGCGAACCTTCAGGG
CCACCAGAAGGGTCACGGTCTCCACGGAGTAGTATCCACGGTCCACGTAGTCGCCCATGAACAGGTAGTT
GGTGTCCGGAGACTTGCCGCCTATCCGGAAGAGCTCCATGAGGTCGTGAAACTGACCCTGGACATCTCCG
CACACTGTCACCGGGCATTTTACCTCCTGCACATTGGACTCCTTGGAGAGAATCTCCTTGGCCTTGTCGC
AGAGGGTGCGAACTTGTGTCTCTGTCAACTGATTGCATTCGTTCAACTGCTCAATCCATTGATCAAGATC
TTTTGTTGTTGCTTTATCCTCGACTAGTGGATCCTTGTCATCGTCATCCTTGTAATCGATATCATGATCT
TTATAATCACCGTCATGGTCTTTGTAGTCCATAAGCTTCCTCTAGCTAGAGTCGACCTGCAGTTTGGATT
ATTCTGCGGGCAGAAAATAGAGATGTGGAAAATTAGTACGAAATCAAATGAGTTTCGTTGAAATTACAAA
ACTATTGAAACTAACTTCCTGGCTGGGGAATAAAAATGGGAAACTTATTTATCGACGCCAACTTTGTTGA
GAAACCCCTATTAACCCTCTACGAATATTGGAACAAAGGAAAGCGAAGAAACAGGGAACAAAGGGTAGTT
GAGAAACCTTTGTTCCGTTGCTTCGTCATCGTTTTCGTGTTGCGAGTGTGTGCATGTATATATACACAGC
TGAAATGCATGCATACACATTATTTTGTGTGTATATGGTGACGTCACAACTACAAGCAATAAGAAATTTT
CAGACGTGGCTTTGTTTAAGCAACCTACTCTATTTCAGCTAAAAATAAGTGGATTTCGTTGGTAAAATAC
TTCAATTAACTAAACAACTAACTAATAACATGCACACAAATGCTCGATCGAGTGCGTTCGTGATTTCTCG
AATTTTCAAATGCGTCACTGCGAATTTCACAATTTGCCAATAAATCTTGGCGAAAATCAACACGCAAGTT
TTATTTATAGATTTGTTTGCGTTTTGATGCCAATTCATTGGGAAAACAAGATGCGTGGCTGCCAATTTCT
TATTTTGTAATTACGTAGAGCGTTGAATAAAAAAAAATGGCCGAACAAAGACCTTGAAATGCAGTTTTTC
TTGAAATTACTCAACGTCTTGTTGCTCTTATTACTAATTGGTAACAGCGAGTTAAAAACTTACGTTTCTT
GTGACTTTCGAGAATGTTCTTTTAATTGTACTTTAATCACCAACAATTAAGTATAAATTTTTCGCTGATT
GCGCTTTACTTTCTACTTGTACTTGCTGCTGCAAATGTCAATTGGTTTTGAAGGCGACCGTTCGCGAACG
CTGTTTATATACCTTCGGTGTCCGTTGAAAATCACTAAAAAATACCGTAGTGTTCGTAACACTTTAGTAC
AGAGAAAAAAAATTGTGCCGAAATGTTTTTGATACGTACGAATACCTTGTATTAAAATTTTTTATGATTT
CTGTGTATCACTTTTTTTTTGTGTTTTTCGTTTAAACTCACCACAGTACAAAACAATAAAATATTTTTAA
GACAATTTCAAATTGAGACCTTTCTCGTACTGACTTGACCGGCTGAATGAGGATTTCTACCTAGACGACC
TACTTCTTACCATGACATTGAATGCAATGCCACCTTTGATCTAAACTTACAAAAGTCCAAGGCTTGTTAG
GATTGGTGTTTTGGAATTTAAGACCCTTGTTAGTTTGCTTTTGAAATAGCACTGTCTTCTCTACCGGCTA
TAATTTTGAAACTCGCAGCTTGACTGGAAATTTAAAAAGTAATTCTGTGTAGGTAAAGGGTGTTTTAAAA
GTGTGATGTGTTGAGCGTTGCGGCAACGACTGCTATTTATGTATATATTTTCAAAACTTATTGTTTTTGA
AGTGTTTTAAATGGAGCTATCTGGCAACGCTGCGCATAATCTTACACAAGCTAGCTTTTCTTAATCCATT
TTTAAGTGAAATTTGTTTATACTCTTTCGGCAAATAATTGTTAAATCGCTTTAAGTGGGCTTACATCTGG
ATAAGTAATGAAAACCTGCATATTATAATATTAAAACATATAATCCACTGTGCTTTCCCCGTGTGTGGCC
ATATACCTAAAAAAGTTTATTTTCGCAGAGCCCCGCACGGTCACACTACGGTTCGGCGATTTTCGATTTT
GGACAGTACTGATTGCAAGCGCACCGAAAGCAAAATGGAGCTGGAGATTTTGAACGCGAAGAACAGCAAG
CCGTACGGCAAGGTGAAGGTGCCCTCCGGCGCCACGCCCATCGGCGATCTGCGCGCCCTAATTCACAAGA
CCCTGAAGCAGACCCCACACGCGAATCGCCAGTCGCTTCGTCTGGAACTGAAGGGCAAAAGCCTGAAAGA
TACGGACACATTGGAATCTCTGTCGCTGCGTTCCGGCGACAAAGCTTGGCGTAATCATGGTCATAGCTGT
TTCCTGTGTGAAATTGTTATCCGCTCACAATTCCACACAACATACGAGCCGGAAGCATAAAGTGTAAAGC
CTGGGGTGCCTAATGAGTGAGCTAACTCACATTAATTGCGTTGCGCTCACTGCCCGCTTTCCAGTCGGGA
AACCTGTCGTGCCAGCTGCATTAATGAATCGGCCAACGCGCGGGGAGAGGCGGTTTGCGTATTGGGCGCT
CTTCCGCTTCCTCGCTCACTGACTCGCTGCGCTCGGTCGTTCGGCTGCGGCGAGCGGTATCAGCTCACTC
AAAGGCGGTAATACGGTTATCCACAGAATCAGGGGATAACGCAGGAAAGAACATGTGAGCAAAAGGCCAG
CAAAAGGCCAGGAACCGTAAAAAGGCCGCGTTGCTGGCGTTTTTCCATAGGCTCCGCCCCCCTGACGAGC
ATCACAAAAATCGACGCTCAAGTCAGAGGTGGCGAAACCCGACAGGACTATAAAGATACCAGGCGTTTCC
CCCTGGAAGCTCCCTCGTGCGCTCTCCTGTTCCGACCCTGCCGCTTACCGGATACCTGTCCGCCTTTCTC
CCTTCGGGAAGCGTGGCGCTTTCTCATAGCTCACGCTGTAGGTATCTCAGTTCGGTGTAGGTCGTTCGCT
CCAAGCTGGGCTGTGTGCACGAACCCCCCGTTCAGCCCGACCGCTGCGCCTTATCCGGTAACTATCGTCT
TGAGTCCAACCCGGTAAGACACGACTTATCGCCACTGGCAGCAGCCACTGGTAACAGGATTAGCAGAGCG
AGGTATGTAGGCGGTGCTACAGAGTTCTTGAAGTGGTGGCCTAACTACGGCTACACTAGAAGAACAGTAT
TTGGTATCTGCGCTCTGCTGAAGCCAGTTACCTTCGGAAAAAGAGTTGGTAGCTCTTGATCCGGCAAACA
AACCACCGCTGGTAGCGGTGGTTTTTTTGTTTGCAAGCAGCAGATTACGCGCAGAAAAAAAGGATCTCAA
GAAGATCCTTTGATCTTTTCTACGGGGTCTGACGCTCAGTGGAACGAAAACTCACGTTAAGGGATTTTGG
TCATGAGATTATCAAAAAGGATCTTCACCTAGATCCTTTTAAATTAAAAATGAAGTTTTAAATCAATCTA
AAGTATATATGAGTAAACTTGGTCTGACAGTTACCAATGCTTAATCAGTGAGGCACCTATCTCAGCGATC
TGTCTATTTCGTTCATCCATAGTTGCCTGACTCCCCGTCGTGTAGATAACTACGATACGGGAGGGCTTAC
CATCTGGCCCCAGTGCTGCAATGATACCGCGAGACCCACGCTCACCGGCTCCAGATTTATCAGCAATAAA
CCAGCCAGCCGGAAGGGCCGAGCGCAGAAGTGGTCCTGCAACTTTATCCGCCTCCATCCAGTCTATTAAT
TGTTGCCGGGAAGCTAGAGTAAGTAGTTCGCCAGTTAATAGTTTGCGCAACGTTGTTGCCATTGCTACAG
GCATCGTGGTGTCACGCTCGTCGTTTGGTATGGCTTCATTCAGCTCCGGTTCCCAACGATCAAGGCGAGT
TACATGATCCCCCATGTTGTGCAAAAAAGCGGTTAGCTCCTTCGGTCCTCCGATCGTTGTCAGAAGTAAG
TTGGCCGCAGTGTTATCACTCATGGTTATGGCAGCACTGCATAATTCTCTTACTGTCATGCCATCCGTAA
GATGCTTTTCTGTGACTGGTGAGTACTCAACCAAGTCATTCTGAGAATAGTGTATGCGGCGACCGAGTTG
CTCTTGCCCGGCGTCAATACGGGATAATACCGCGCCACATAGCAGAACTTTAAAAGTGCTCATCATTGGA
AAACGTTCTTCGGGGCGAAAACTCTCAAGGATCTTACCGCTGTTGAGATCCAGTTCGATGTAACCCACTC
GTGCACCCAACTGATCTTCAGCATCTTTTACTTTCACCAGCGTTTCTGGGTGAGCAAAAACAGGAAGGCA
AAATGCCGCAAAAAAGGGAATAAGGGCGACACGGAAATGTTGAATACTCATACTCTTCCTTTTTCAATAT
TATTGAAGCATTTATCAGGGTTATTGTCTCATGAGCGGATACATATTTGAATGTATTTAGAAAAATAAAC
AAATAGGGGTTCCGCGCACATTTCCCCGAAAAGTGCCACCTGACGTCTAAGAAACCATTATTATCATG
Features (pLannotate 1.2.2; 15 found; start..end, strand, type, name):
     43..78      +  CDS            rop (fragment): Rop protein, which maintains plasmids at low copy number; rop
    180..231     +  misc_feature   bom (fragment): basis of mobility region from pBR322
    251..318     +  rep_origin     RSF ori (fragment): Plasmids containing the RSF 1030 origin of replication can be propagated in E. coli cells that contain additional plasmids with compatible origins.
    327..456     -  polyA_signal   OpIE-2 poly(A) signal: immediate-early gene 2 from the Orgyia pseudotsugata multicapsid nucleopolyhedrovirus; baculovirus polyadenylation signal
    501..542     -  CDS            V5 tag: epitope tag from simian virus 5
    568..1491    -  CDS            mts: PP2A_DROME - Also known as PP2A, Pp2A-28D. Experimental evidence at protein level: Swiss-Prot protein existence level 1. From Drosophila melanogaster (Fruit fly).
   1504..1569    -  CDS            3xFLAG: three tandem FLAG® epitope tags, followed by an enterokinase cleavage site
   1586..1602    +  misc_feature   MCS (fragment): pUC18/19 multiple cloning site
   3654..3670    -  protein_bind   lac operator: The lac repressor binds to the lac operator to inhibit transcription in E. coli. This inhibition can be relieved by adding lactose or isopropyl-β-D-thiogalactopyranoside (IPTG). lac repressor encoded by lacI
   3678..3708    -  promoter       lac promoter: promoter for the E. coli lac operon
   3723..3744    -  protein_bind   CAP binding site: CAP binding activates transcription in the presence of cAMP. E. coli catabolite activator protein
   3757..3849    -  CDS            lacI (fragment): lac repressor; lacI; The lac repressor binds to the lac operator to inhibit transcription in E. coli. This inhibition can be relieved by adding lactose or isopropyl-β-D-thiogalactopyranoside (IPTG).
   4032..4620    -  rep_origin     ori: high-copy-number ColE1/pMB1/pBR322/pUC origin of replication
   4791..5651    -  CDS            AmpR: β-lactamase; bla; confers resistance to ampicillin, carbenicillin, and related antibiotics
   5652..5756    -  promoter       AmpR promoter: bla
