[The description below was written by a language model from this plasmid's Addgene catalogue record and pLannotate feature annotations shown in this document.]
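Description:
pUb FLAG-Mts H59Q is an insect-cell expression plasmid built on the pUb 3xFLAG MCS backbone. It drives constitutive expression of a mutant form of the Drosophila melanogaster gene microtubule star (mts), which encodes the catalytic subunit of protein phosphatase 2A. It is maintained in E. coli through a high-copy ColE1/pUC-type origin and selected with ampicillin via the β-lactamase gene and its own promoter. The feature table also picks up short remnants of rop, bom, an RSF-type origin, lacI and the lac promoter/operator region. These appear to be leftover backbone fragments rather than functional parts of the design. No selectable marker for insect cells is annotated.

The expression cassette places the mts coding sequence, cloned between BamHI and XbaI, in frame behind an N-terminal 3xFLAG tag supplied by the backbone. A baculovirus OpIE-2 polyadenylation signal follows it. The catalogue entry gives the promoter as Ubi-p63e, the Drosophila ubiquitin promoter. It is not annotated in the feature table, but a large unannotated stretch immediately upstream of the 3xFLAG tag is where it would be expected. A V5 tag sequence lies downstream of the insert. The record lists only the FLAG tag as a fusion, so whether V5 is translated cannot be determined from the information given.

The insert carries an H59Q substitution. The record does not state its functional effect. The associated study concerns the Integrator complex phosphatase module and premature transcription termination, so the plasmid is likely used to express and detect or immunoprecipitate the mutant protein in cultured fly cells. The sequenced record is slightly longer than the listed vector size.
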