Addgene plasmid #208402: pUb FLAG-Mts H59Q
Purpose: Expresses FLAG-tagged Drosophila mts protein with H59Q mutation
Depositing lab: Jeremy Wilusz. Depositing organization: Baylor College of Medicine. Publication: IntS6 and the Integrator phosphatase module tune the efficiency of select premature transcription termination events. Fujiwara R, Zhai SN, Liang D, Shah AP, Tracey M, Ma XK, Fields CJ, Mendoza-Figueroa MS, Meline MC, Tatomer DC, Yang L, Wilusz JE. Mol Cell. 2023 Nov 14:S1097-2765(23)00902-4. doi: 10.1016/j.molcel.2023.10.035. PubMed 37995689.
Backbone
  Vector backbone: pUb 3xFLAG MCS
  Total vector size (bp): 5753
  Vector type: Insect Expression
Growth in bacteria
  Bacterial resistance: Ampicillin, 100 μg/mL
  Growth temperature: 37°C
  Growth strain: DH5alpha
  Copy number: Unknown
Gene/Insert
  Gene/Insert name: microtubule star
  Species: D. melanogaster (fly)
  Mutation: H59Q
  Entrez Gene: mts (a.k.a. Dmel_CG7109, 5559, CG7109, DmPp2A-28D, Dmel\CG7109, ER2-6, MTS, MTS/PP2A, Mts, PP2, PP2A, PP2A 28D, PP2A C, PP2A-C, PP2A/MTS, PP2AC, PP2A[C], PP2A[[C]], PP2Ac, PP2a, PP2a 28D, Pp2A, Pp2A-28D, dPP2A, dPP2A-C, l(2)02496, l(2)s5286, pp2A)
  Promoter: Ubi-p63e
  Tag / fusion protein: 3xFLAG (N terminal on backbone)
  Cloning method: Restriction Enzyme; 5′ cloning site BamHI (not destroyed); 3′ cloning site XbaI (not destroyed)
  Sequencing primers: 5′ CAAAGTTGGCGTCGATAAATAAGTTTCC
Terms and licenses: Academic/Nonprofit Terms; Industry Terms: Not Available to Industry
How to cite: pUb FLAG-Mts H59Q was a gift from Jeremy Wilusz (Addgene plasmid # 208402 ; http://n2t.net/addgene:208402 ; RRID:Addgene_208402)
